Addgene plasmid #138761: pPD100 VP16-ZF43
Purpose: Constitutive expression of VP16-ZF43 under the CMV promoter.
Depositing lab: Joshua Leonard. Depositing organization: Northwestern University. Publication: The COMET toolkit for composing customizable genetic programs in mammalian cells. Donahue PS, Draut JW, Muldoon JJ, Edelstein HI, Bagheri N, Leonard JN. Nat Commun. 2020 Feb 7;11(1):779. doi: 10.1038/s41467-019-14147-5. PubMed 32034124.
Backbone
  Vector backbone: pPD005 pcDNA Golden Gate
  Vector type: Mammalian Expression, Synthetic Biology
Growth in bacteria
  Bacterial resistance: Ampicillin, 100 μg/mL
  Growth temperature: 37°C
  Growth strain: DH5alpha
  Copy number: High Copy
Gene/Insert
  Gene/Insert name: VP16-ZF43
  Species: Synthetic
  Promoter: CMV
  Tag / fusion protein: 3xFlag (N terminal on insert)
  Cloning method: Restriction Enzyme; 5′ cloning site NheI (not destroyed); 3′ cloning site NotI (not destroyed)
  Sequencing primers: 5′ CGCAAATGGGCGGTAGGCGTG; 3′ TAGAAGGCACAGTCGAGG
Terms and licenses: Academic/Nonprofit Terms; Industry Terms: Not Available to Industry
Depositor comments: Leonard Lab plasmid reference number: L1298
How to cite: pPD100 VP16-ZF43 was a gift from Joshua Leonard (Addgene plasmid # 138761 ; http://n2t.net/addgene:138761 ; RRID:Addgene_138761)
