[The description below was written by a language model from this plasmid's Addgene catalogue record and pLannotate feature annotations shown in this document.]
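Description:
pPD100 VP16-ZF43 is a 4,963 nt mammalian expression plasmid built on pPD005, a pcDNA-derived backbone adapted for Golden Gate assembly, and is catalogued for both mammalian expression and synthetic biology. It is propagated in E. coli at high copy from a ColE1/pUC-type origin and selected with ampicillin through the β-lactamase gene and its native promoter. An f1 origin is also present. The feature table shows an SV40 early promoter followed only by a short fragment of a bleomycin-resistance (ble) gene and the SV40 polyadenylation signal, so there appears to be no intact mammalian selection marker, which points to use by transient transfection. Small lac promoter/operator and lacI fragments, a bom fragment and a short HIV-1 LTR-like match are backbone remnants or incidental annotation hits with no stated function.

The payload is a synthetic transcription factor inserted between NheI and NotI sites. The human cytomegalovirus immediate-early enhancer and promoter drive constitutive transcription, a T7 promoter lies just upstream of the coding region, and the bovine growth hormone polyadenylation signal terminates the message. The open reading frame starts with an N-terminal 3xFLAG epitope for detection, followed by the transactivation domain of herpes simplex virus VP16 and then the ZF43 zinc-finger DNA-binding domain. The annotation software does not label ZF43, but it presumably occupies the unannotated stretch between VP16 and the poly(A) signal. The fusion should bind ZF43 recognition sites placed in a cognate engineered promoter and recruit the transcriptional machinery to activate it. The plasmid belongs to the COMET toolkit of modular zinc-finger transcription factors and matched promoters, where it serves as a constitutively expressed activator for composing customizable genetic programs in mammalian cells.
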