Features (pLannotate 1.2.2; 21 found; start..end, strand, type, name):
     28..80      -  misc_feature   bom (fragment): basis of mobility region from pBR322
    235..614     +  enhancer       CMV enhancer: human cytomegalovirus immediate early enhancer
    615..818     +  promoter       CMV promoter: human cytomegalovirus (CMV) immediate early promoter
    814..847     +  LTR            5' LTR (truncated) (fragment): truncated 5' long terminal repeat (LTR) from HIV-1
    863..881     +  promoter       T7 promoter: promoter for bacteriophage T7 RNA polymerase
    952..975     +  CDS            3xFLAG (fragment): three tandem FLAG® epitope tags
   1039..1272    +  CDS            VP16_HHV11 (fragment): Experimental evidence at protein level: Swiss-Prot protein existence level 1. May play a role in the aggregation of tegument proteins around nucleocapsids during virus morphogenesis. From Human herpesvirus 1 (strain 17) (HHV-1) (Human herpes simplex virus 1).
   1599..1710    +  polyA_signal   bGH poly(A) signal: bovine growth hormone polyadenylation signal
   1827..1848    +  promoter       SV40 promoter (fragment): SV40 enhancer and early promoter
   1869..2297    +  rep_origin     f1 ori (sequence partly withheld): f1 bacteriophage origin of replication; arrow indicates direction of (+) strand synthesis
   2302..2324    +  promoter       SV40 promoter (fragment): SV40 enhancer and early promoter
   2325..2516    +  promoter       SV40 promoter: SV40 early promoter
   2543..2641    +  CDS            ble (fragment): BLE_KLEPN - Experimental evidence at protein level: Swiss-Prot protein existence level 1. Binding protein with a strong affinity to the bleomycin family of antibiotics. Binds to CL990; an antimitotic-antibiotic compound. From Klebsiella pneumoniae.
   2636..2757    +  polyA_signal   SV40 poly(A) signal: SV40 polyadenylation signal
   2830..2846    -  protein_bind   lac operator: The lac repressor binds to the lac operator to inhibit transcription in E. coli. This inhibition can be relieved by adding lactose or isopropyl-β-D-thiogalactopyranoside (IPTG). lac repressor encoded by lacI
   2854..2884    -  promoter       lac promoter: promoter for the E. coli lac operon
   2899..2920    -  protein_bind   CAP binding site: CAP binding activates transcription in the presence of cAMP. E. coli catabolite activator protein
   2933..3025    -  CDS            lacI (fragment): lac repressor; lacI; The lac repressor binds to the lac operator to inhibit transcription in E. coli. This inhibition can be relieved by adding lactose or isopropyl-β-D-thiogalactopyranoside (IPTG).
   3208..3796    -  rep_origin     ori: high-copy-number ColE1/pMB1/pBR322/pUC origin of replication
   3967..4827    -  CDS            AmpR: β-lactamase; bla; confers resistance to ampicillin, carbenicillin, and related antibiotics
   4828..4932    -  promoter       AmpR promoter: bla
>Addgene plasmid #138761 | pPD100 VP16-ZF43 | addgene full sequence | sequence record 320188 | Addgene NGS Result
GACGGATCGGGAGATCTCCCGATCCCCTATGGTGCACTCTCAGTACAATCTGCTCTGATGCCGCATAGTT
AAGCCAGTATCTGCTCCCTGCTTGTGTGTTGGAGGTCGCTGAGTAGTGCGCGAGCAAAATTTAAGCTACA
ACAAGGCAAGGCTTGACCGACAATTGCATGAAGAATCTGCTTAGGGTTAGGCGTTTTGCGCTGCTTCGCG
ATGTACGGGCCAGATATACGCGTTGACATTGATTATTGACTAGTTATTAATAGTAATCAATTACGGGGTC
ATTAGTTCATAGCCCATATATGGAGTTCCGCGTTACATAACTTACGGTAAATGGCCCGCCTGGCTGACCG
CCCAACGACCCCCGCCCATTGACGTCAATAATGACGTATGTTCCCATAGTAACGCCAATAGGGACTTTCC
ATTGACGTCAATGGGTGGAGTATTTACGGTAAACTGCCCACTTGGCAGTACATCAAGTGTATCATATGCC
AAGTACGCCCCCTATTGACGTCAATGACGGTAAATGGCCCGCCTGGCATTATGCCCAGTACATGACCTTA
TGGGACTTTCCTACTTGGCAGTACATCTACGTATTAGTCATCGCTATTACCATGGTGATGCGGTTTTGGC
AGTACATCAATGGGCGTGGATAGCGGTTTGACTCACGGGGATTTCCAAGTCTCCACCCCATTGACGTCAA
TGGGAGTTTGTTTTGGCACCAAAATCAACGGGACTTTCCAAAATGTCGTAACAACTCCGCCCCATTGACG
CAAATGGGCGGTAGGCGTGTACGGTGGGAGGTCTATATAAGCAGAGCTCTCTGGCTAACTAGAGAACCCA
CTGCTTACTGGCTTATCGAAATTAATACGACTCACTATAGGGAGTCCCAAGCTGGCTAGCGCCACCATGG
ATTATAAGGATCACGATGGCGACTACAAGGACCACGATATTGACTACAAAGACGATGACGATAAAATGGC
TCCTAAGAAAAAGCGCAAAGTCGGTATCCATGGCGTTCCCGTCGACGGTGGACTGCAGGCCCCACCAACC
GATGTTTCTTTAGGTGATGAGTTACATTTGGACGGTGAGGACGTAGCTATGGCACATGCAGATGCCTTAG
ACGATTTTGACTTGGATATGTTAGGAGATGGAGATTCACCAGGACCTGGTTTCACACCACACGATTCAGC
TCCATACGGTGCTTTGGACATGGCCGATTTCGAATTTGAACAGATGTTTACTGATGCCTTGGGTATAGAC
GAATACGGTGGTGGAGCTAGACCCGGGGAGCGCCCCTTCCAGTGTCGCATTTGCATGCGGAACTTTTCGC
GCCAGGACAGGCTTGACAGGCATACCCGTACTCATACCGGTGAAAAACCGTTTCAGTGTCGGATCTGTAT
GCGAAATTTCTCCCAGAAGGAGCACTTGGCGGGGCATCTACGTACGCACACCGGCGAGAAGCCATTCCAA
TGCCGAATATGCATGCGCAACTTCAGTCGCCGCGACAACCTGAACCGGCACCTAAAAACCCACCTGAGAG
GATCTTAAGCGGCCGCTCGAGTCTAGAGGGCCCGTTTAAACCCGCTGATCAGCCTCGACTGTGCCTTCTA
GTTGCCAGCCATCTGTTGTTTGCCCCTCCCCCGTGCCTTCCTTGACCCTGGAAGGTGCCACTCCCACTGT
CCTTTCCTAATAAAATGAGGAAATTGCATCGCATTGTCTGAGTAGGTGTCATTCTATTCTGGGGGGTGGG
GTGGGGCAGGACAGCAAGGGGGAGGATTGGGAAGTCAATAGCAGGCATGCTGGGGATGCGGTGGGCTCTA
TGGCTTCTGAGGCGGAAAGAACCAGCTGGGGCTCTAGGGGGTATCCCC
[124 nt withheld, positions 1869-1992]
C
[91 nt withheld, positions 1994-2084]
A
[49 nt withheld, positions 2086-2134]
CCTTTGACGTTGGAGTCCACGTTCTTT
[37 nt withheld, positions 2162-2198]
ACCCTATCTCGGTCTATTCTTTTGATTTATAAGGGATTTTGCCGATTTCGGCCTATTGGTTAAAAAATGA
GCTGATTTAACAAAAATTTAACGCGAATTAATTCTGTGGAATGTGTGTCAGTTAGGCTCAATTAGTCAGC
AACCATAGTCCCGCCCCTAACTCCGCCCATCCCGCCCCTAACTCCGCCCAGTTCCGCCCATTCTCCGCCC
CATGGCTGACTAATTTTTTTTATTTATGCAGAGGCCGAGGCCGCCTCTGCCTCTGAGCTATTCCAGAAGT
AGTGAGGAGGCTTTTTTGGAGGCCTAGGCTTTTGCAAAAAGCTCCCGGGAGCTTGTATATCCATTTTCGG
AGGTTGGGCTTCGGAATCGTTTTCCGGGACGCCGGCTGGATGATCCTCCAGCGCGGGGATCTCATGCTGG
AGTTCTTCGCCCACCCCAACTTGTTTATTGCAGCTTATAATGGTTACAAATAAAGCAATAGCATCACAAA
TTTCACAAATAAAGCATTTTTTTCACTGCATTCTAGTTGTGGTTTGTCCAAACTCATCAATGTATCTTAT
CATGTCTGTATACCGTCGACCTCTAGCTAGAGCTTGGCGTAATCATGGTCATAGCTGTTTCCTGTGTGAA
ATTGTTATCCGCTCACAATTCCACACAACATACGAGCCGGAAGCATAAAGTGTAAAGCCTGGGGTGCCTA
ATGAGTGAGCTAACTCACATTAATTGCGTTGCGCTCACTGCCCGCTTTCCAGTCGGGAAACCTGTCGTGC
CAGCTGCATTAATGAATCGGCCAACGCGCGGGGAGAGGCGGTTTGCGTATTGGGCGCTCTTCCGCTTCCT
CGCTCACTGACTCGCTGCGCTCGGTCGTTCGGCTGCGGCGAGCGGTATCAGCTCACTCAAAGGCGGTAAT
ACGGTTATCCACAGAATCAGGGGATAACGCAGGAAAGAACATGTGAGCAAAAGGCCAGCAAAAGGCCAGG
AACCGTAAAAAGGCCGCGTTGCTGGCGTTTTTCCATAGGCTCCGCCCCCCTGACGAGCATCACAAAAATC
GACGCTCAAGTCAGAGGTGGCGAAACCCGACAGGACTATAAAGATACCAGGCGTTTCCCCCTGGAAGCTC
CCTCGTGCGCTCTCCTGTTCCGACCCTGCCGCTTACCGGATACCTGTCCGCCTTTCTCCCTTCGGGAAGC
GTGGCGCTTTCTCATAGCTCACGCTGTAGGTATCTCAGTTCGGTGTAGGTCGTTCGCTCCAAGCTGGGCT
GTGTGCACGAACCCCCCGTTCAGCCCGACCGCTGCGCCTTATCCGGTAACTATCGTCTTGAGTCCAACCC
GGTAAGACACGACTTATCGCCACTGGCAGCAGCCACTGGTAACAGGATTAGCAGAGCGAGGTATGTAGGC
GGTGCTACAGAGTTCTTGAAGTGGTGGCCTAACTACGGCTACACTAGAAGAACAGTATTTGGTATCTGCG
CTCTGCTGAAGCCAGTTACCTTCGGAAAAAGAGTTGGTAGCTCTTGATCCGGCAAACAAACCACCGCTGG
TAGCGGTGGTTTTTTTGTTTGCAAGCAGCAGATTACGCGCAGAAAAAAAGGATCTCAAGAAGATCCTTTG
ATCTTTTCTACGGGGTCTGACGCTCAGTGGAACGAAAACTCACGTTAAGGGATTTTGGTCATGAGATTAT
CAAAAAGGATCTTCACCTAGATCCTTTTAAATTAAAAATGAAGTTTTAAATCAATCTAAAGTATATATGA
GTAAACTTGGTCTGACAGTTACCAATGCTTAATCAGTGAGGCACCTATCTCAGCGATCTGTCTATTTCGT
TCATCCATAGTTGCCTGACTCCCCGTCGTGTAGATAACTACGATACGGGAGGGCTTACCATCTGGCCCCA
GTGCTGCAATGATACCGCGAGATCCACGCTCACCGGCTCCAGATTTATCAGCAATAAACCAGCCAGCCGG
AAGGGCCGAGCGCAGAAGTGGTCCTGCAACTTTATCCGCCTCCATCCAGTCTATTAATTGTTGCCGGGAA
GCTAGAGTAAGTAGTTCGCCAGTTAATAGTTTGCGCAACGTTGTTGCCATTGCTACAGGCATCGTGGTGT
CACGCTCGTCGTTTGGTATGGCTTCATTCAGCTCCGGTTCCCAACGATCAAGGCGAGTTACATGATCCCC
CATGTTGTGCAAAAAAGCGGTTAGCTCCTTCGGTCCTCCGATCGTTGTCAGAAGTAAGTTGGCCGCAGTG
TTATCACTCATGGTTATGGCAGCACTGCATAATTCTCTTACTGTCATGCCATCCGTAAGATGCTTTTCTG
TGACTGGTGAGTACTCAACCAAGTCATTCTGAGAATAGTGTATGCGGCGACCGAGTTGCTCTTGCCCGGC
GTCAATACGGGATAATACCGCGCCACATAGCAGAACTTTAAAAGTGCTCATCATTGGAAAACGTTCTTCG
GGGCGAAAACTCTCAAGGATCTTACCGCTGTTGAGATCCAGTTCGATGTAACCCACTCGTGCACCCAACT
GATCTTCAGCATCTTTTACTTTCACCAGCGTTTCTGGGTGAGCAAAAACAGGAAGGCAAAATGCCGCAAA
AAAGGGAATAAGGGCGACACGGAAATGTTGAATACTCATACTCTTCCTTTTTCAATATTATTGAAGCATT
TATCAGGGTTATTGTCTCATGAGCGGATACATATTTGAATGTATTTAGAAAAATAAACAAATAGGGGTTC
CGCGCACATTTCCCCGAAAAGTGCCACCTGACGTC
