>Addgene plasmid #138761 | pPD100 VP16-ZF43 | depositor partial sequence | sequence record 268189 | VP16-ZF43 gene
ATGGATTATAAGGATCACGATGGCGACTACAAGGACCACGATATTGACTACAAAGACGATGACGATAAAA
TGGCTCCTAAGAAAAAGCGCAAAGTCGGTATCCATGGCGTTCCCGTCGACGGTGGACTGCAGGCCCCACC
AACCGATGTTTCTTTAGGTGATGAGTTACATTTGGACGGTGAGGACGTAGCTATGGCACATGCAGATGCC
TTAGACGATTTTGACTTGGATATGTTAGGAGATGGAGATTCACCAGGACCTGGTTTCACACCACACGATT
CAGCTCCATACGGTGCTTTGGACATGGCCGATTTCGAATTTGAACAGATGTTTACTGATGCCTTGGGTAT
AGACGAATACGGTGGTGGAGCTAGACCCGGGGAGCGCCCCTTCCAGTGTCGCATTTGCATGCGGAACTTT
TCGCGCCAGGACAGGCTTGACAGGCATACCCGTACTCATACCGGTGAAAAACCGTTTCAGTGTCGGATCT
GTATGCGAAATTTCTCCCAGAAGGAGCACTTGGCGGGGCATCTACGTACGCACACCGGCGAGAAGCCATT
CCAATGCCGAATATGCATGCGCAACTTCAGTCGCCGCGACAACCTGAACCGGCACCTAAAAACCCACCTG
AGAGGATCTTAA
